Addgene plasmid #79970: pRK5-vox-EGFP
Purpose: mammalian GFP reporter plasmid, target site for Vika recombinase
Depositing lab: Frank Buchholz. Depositing organization: Technische Universitaet Dresden. Publication: Vika/vox, a novel efficient and specific Cre/loxP-like site-specific recombination system. Karimova M, Abi-Ghanem J, Berger N, Surendranath V, Pisabarro MT, Buchholz F. Nucleic Acids Res. 2013 Jan;41(2):e37. doi: 10.1093/nar/gks1037. Epub 2012 Nov 9. PubMed 23143104.
Backbone
  Vector backbone: pEGFP-X
  Total vector size (bp): 7254
  Vector type: Mammalian Expression
  Selectable markers: Neomycin (select with G418)
Growth in bacteria
  Bacterial resistance: Ampicillin, 100 μg/mL
  Growth temperature: 37°C
  Growth strain: DH5alpha
  Copy number: High Copy
Gene/Insert
  Gene/Insert name: 2 vox-sites flanking neo in frame with EGFP
  Species: derived from Vibrio coralliilyticus ATCC BAA-450
  Insert size (bp): 1713
  Promoter: CMV
  Cloning method: Unknown
  Sequencing primers: 5′ GAT TTA GGT GAC ACT ATA G; 3′ TGT AAA ACG ACG GCC AGT
Terms and licenses: Academic/Nonprofit Terms; Industry Terms: Not Available to Industry
How to cite: pRK5-vox-EGFP was a gift from Frank Buchholz (Addgene plasmid # 79970 ; http://n2t.net/addgene:79970 ; RRID:Addgene_79970)
