[The description below was written by a language model from this plasmid's Addgene catalogue record and pLannotate feature annotations shown in this document.]
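Description:
pRK5-vox-EGFP is a mammalian expression reporter plasmid of about 7.3 kb, built to detect the activity of Vika, a Cre-like site-specific recombinase whose vox target sites derive from Vibrio coralliilyticus. It is propagated in E. coli as a high-copy plasmid using a ColE1/pUC-type origin and β-lactamase (ampicillin resistance). An M13 phage origin is also annotated, along with remnants of lac and pBR322 sequences. The catalogue lists the backbone as pEGFP-X, although the name and several annotated elements (CMV enhancer/promoter with an intron fragment, followed by an SP6 promoter) suggest a pRK5-type framework. The record does not resolve this difference.

The payload sits downstream of the CMV enhancer/promoter. The catalogue describes it as two vox sites flanking a neomycin resistance cassette placed ahead of EGFP. The feature table shows that cassette as an SV40 (plus bacterial) promoter driving NeoR/KanR, ending in an HSV TK polyadenylation signal. It is followed by the EGFP coding sequence and an SV40 poly(A) signal. The vox sites themselves are not annotated in the feature table, so their exact positions cannot be confirmed from it.

The arrangement implies a standard excision reporter. The neo cassette and its poly(A) signal act as a stop element that separates EGFP from the CMV promoter. Vika-mediated recombination between the vox sites removes the cassette and allows EGFP expression, so green fluorescence reports recombination. The neo cassette also permits G418 selection of mammalian cells carrying the unrecombined reporter. The plasmid is used to assay Vika efficiency and specificity in mammalian cells.
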