Features (pLannotate 1.2.2; 27 found; start..end, strand, type, name):
     14..393     +  enhancer       CMV enhancer: human cytomegalovirus immediate early enhancer
    394..597     +  promoter       CMV promoter: human cytomegalovirus (CMV) immediate early promoter
    733..776     +  intron         CMV intron (fragment): modified intron A from human cytomegalovirus
    828..846     +  promoter       SP6 promoter: promoter for bacteriophage SP6 RNA polymerase
    850..887     +  CDS            IgH signal sequence (fragment): signal sequence from the mouse immunoglobulin heavy chain variable region
   1005..1109    +  promoter       AmpR promoter: bla
   1111..1468    +  promoter       SV40 promoter: SV40 enhancer and early promoter
   1503..2296    +  CDS            NeoR/KanR (fragment): aminoglycoside phosphotransferase from Tn5; aph(3')-II (or nptII); confers resistance to neomycin, kanamycin, and G418 (Geneticin®)
   2318..2470    +  CDS            ble (fragment): BLE_KLEPN - Experimental evidence at protein level: Swiss-Prot protein existence level 1. Binding protein with a strong affinity to the bleomycin family of antibiotics. Binds to CL990; an antimitotic-antibiotic compound. From Klebsiella pneumoniae.
   2529..2576    +  polyA_signal   HSV TK poly(A) signal: herpes simplex virus thymidine kinase polyadenylation signal (Cole and Stacy, 1985)
   2665..3384    +  CDS            EGFP: the original enhanced GFP (Yang et al., 1996) mammalian codon-optimized
   3445..3579    +  polyA_signal   SV40 poly(A) signal: SV40 polyadenylation signal
   3648..4005    +  promoter       SV40 promoter: SV40 enhancer and early promoter
   4024..4178    +  CDS            lacZα (fragment): LacZα fragment of β-galactosidase; lacZ fragment
   4184..4235    -  misc_feature   bom (fragment): basis of mobility region from pBR322
   4254..4634    +  rep_origin     M13 ori (sequence partly withheld): M13 bacteriophage origin of replication; arrow indicates direction of (+) strand synthesis
   4722..4809    +  rep_origin     M13 ori (fragment): M13 bacteriophage origin of replication; arrow indicates direction of (+) strand synthesis
   4810..4859    -  misc_feature   bom (fragment): basis of mobility region from pBR322
   4961..4996    -  CDS            rop (fragment): Rop protein, which maintains plasmids at low copy number; rop
   5091..5171    +  promoter       AmpR promoter (fragment): bla
   5174..5245    +  promoter       AmpR promoter: bla
   5246..6106    +  CDS            AmpR: β-lactamase; bla; confers resistance to ampicillin, carbenicillin, and related antibiotics
   6277..6865    +  rep_origin     ori: high-copy-number ColE1/pMB1/pBR322/pUC origin of replication
   7048..7140    +  CDS            lacI (fragment): lac repressor; lacI; The lac repressor binds to the lac operator to inhibit transcription in E. coli. This inhibition can be relieved by adding lactose or isopropyl-β-D-thiogalactopyranoside (IPTG).
   7153..7174    +  protein_bind   CAP binding site: CAP binding activates transcription in the presence of cAMP. E. coli catabolite activator protein
   7189..7219    +  promoter       lac promoter: promoter for the E. coli lac operon
   7227..7243    +  protein_bind   lac operator: The lac repressor binds to the lac operator to inhibit transcription in E. coli. This inhibition can be relieved by adding lactose or isopropyl-β-D-thiogalactopyranoside (IPTG). lac repressor encoded by lacI
>Addgene plasmid #79970 | pRK5-vox-EGFP | depositor full sequence | sequence record 157297 | pRK5-vox-EGFP sequence 7282 bps
TTCGAGCTCGCCCGACATTGATTATTGACTAGTTATTAATAGTAATCAATTACGGGGTCATTAGTTCATA
GCCCATATATGGAGTTCCGCGTTACATAACTTACGGTAAATGGCCCGCCTGGCTGACCGCCCAACGACCC
CCGCCCATTGACGTCAATAATGACGTATGTTCCCATAGTAACGCCAATAGGGACTTTCCATTGACGTCAA
TGGGTGGAGTATTTACGGTAAACTGCCCACTTGGCAGTACATCAAGTGTATCATATGCCAAGTACGCCCC
CTATTGACGTCAATGACGGTAAATGGCCCGCCTGGCATTATGCCCAGTACATGACCTTATGGGACTTTCC
TACTTGGCAGTACATCTACGTATTAGTCATCGCTATTACCATGGTGATGCGGTTTTGGCAGTACATCAAT
GGGCGTGGATAGCGGTTTGACTCACGGGGATTTCCAAGTCTCCACCCCATTGACGTCAATGGGAGTTTGT
TTTGGCACCAAAATCAACGGGACTTTCCAAAATGTCGTAACAACTCCGCCCCATTGACGCAAATGGGCGG
TAGGCGTGTACGGTGGGAGGTCTATATAAGCAGAGCTCGTTTAGTGAACCGTCAGATCGCCTGGAGACGC
CATCCACGCTGTTTTGACCTCCATAGAAGACACCGGGACCGATCCAGCCTCCGCGGCCGGGAACGGTGCA
TTGGAACGCGGATTCCCCGTGCCAAGAGTGACGTAAGTACCGCCTATAGAGTCTATAGGCCCACCCCCTT
GGCTTCGTTAGAACGCGGCTACAATTAATACATAACCTTATGTATCATACACATACGATTTAGGTGACAC
TATAGAATAACATCCACTTTGCCTTTCTCTCCACAGGTGTCCACTCCCAGGTCCAACTGCACCTCGGTTC
TATCGATTGAATTCGACTTCGAAAGATCTAATAGGTCTGAGAACGCCCATTCTCAGACGTATTAAGCTTA
GGTGGCACTTTTCGGGGAAATGTGCGCGGAACCCCTATTTGTTTATTTTTCTAAATACATTCAAATATGT
ATCCGCTCATGAGACAATAACCCTGATAAATGCTTCAATAATATTGAAAAAGGAAGAGTCCTGAGGCGGA
AAGAACCAGCTGTGGAATGTGTGTCAGTTAGGGTGTGGAAAGTCCCCAGGCTCCCCAGCAGGCAGAAGTA
TGCAAAGCATGCATCTCAATTAGTCAGCAACCAGGTGTGGAAAGTCCCCAGGCTCCCCAGCAGGCAGAAG
TATGCAAAGCATGCATCTCAATTAGTCAGCAACCATAGTCCCGCCCCTAACTCCGCCCATCCCGCCCCTA
ACTCCGCCCAGTTCCGCCCATTCTCCGCCCCATGGCTGACTAATTTTTTTTATTTATGCAGAGGCCGAGG
CCGCCTCGGCCTCTGAGCTATTCCAGAAGTAGTGAGGAGGCTTTTTTGGAGGCCTAGGCTTTTGCAAAGA
TCGATCAAGAGACAGGATGAGGATCGTTTCGCATGATTGAACAAGATGGATTGCACGCAGGTTCTCCGGC
CGCTTGGGTGGAGAGGCTATTCGGCTATGACTGGGCACAACAGACAATCGGCTGCTCTGATGCCGCCGTG
TTCCGGCTGTCAGCGCAGGGGCGCCCGGTTCTTTTTGTCAAGACCGACCTGTCCGGTGCCCTGAATGAAC
TGCAAGACGAGGCAGCGCGGCTATCGTGGCTGGCCACGACGGGCGTTCCTTGCGCAGCTGTGCTCGACGT
TGTCACTGAAGCGGGAAGGGACTGGCTGCTATTGGGCGAAGTGCCGGGGCAGGATCTCCTGTCATCTCAC
CTTGCTCCTGCCGAGAAAGTATCCATCATGGCTGATGCAATGCGGCGGCTGCATACGCTTGATCCGGCTA
CCTGCCCATTCGACCACCAAGCGAAACATCGCATCGAGCGAGCACGTACTCGGATGGAAGCCGGTCTTGT
CGATCAGGATGATCTGGACGAAGAGCATCAGGGGCTCGCGCCAGCCGAACTGTTCGCCAGGCTCAAGGCG
AGCATGCCCGACGGCGAGGATCTCGTCGTGACCCATGGCGATGCCTGCTTGCCGAATATCATGGTGGAAA
ATGGCCGCTTTTCTGGATTCATCGACTGTGGCCGGCTGGGTGTGGCGGACCGCTGTCAGGACATAGCGTT
GGCTACCCGTGATATTGCTGAAGAGCTTGGCGGCGAATGGGCTGACCGCTTCCTCGTGCTTTACGGTATC
GCCGCTCCCGATTCGCAGCGCATCGCCTTCTATCGCCTTCTTGACGAGTTCTTCTGGGCGGGACTCTGGG
GTTCGAAATGACCGACCAAGCGACGCCCAACCTGCCATCACGAGATTTCGATTCCACCGCCGCCTTCTAT
GAAAGGTTGGGCTTCGGAATCGTTTTCCGGGACGCCGGCTGGATGATCCTCCAGCGCGGGGATCTCATGC
TGGAGTTCTTCGCCCACCCTAGGGGGAGGCTAACTGAAACACGGAAGGAGACAATACCGGAAGGAACCCG
CGCTATGACGGCAATAAAAAGACAGAATAAAACGCACGGTGTTGGGTCGTTTGTTCATAAACGCGGGGTT
CGGTCCCAGGGCTGGCACTCTGTCGATAAATAGGTCTGAGAACGCCCATTCTCAGACGTATTCTCGAGGG
ATCCATGGTGAGCAAGGGCGAGGAGCTGTTCACCGGGGTGGTGCCCATCCTGGTCGAGCTGGACGGCGAC
GTAAACGGCCACAAGTTCAGCGTGTCCGGCGAGGGCGAGGGCGATGCCACCTACGGCAAGCTGACCCTGA
AGTTCATCTGCACCACCGGCAAGCTGCCCGTGCCCTGGCCCACCCTCGTGACCACCCTGACCTACGGCGT
GCAGTGCTTCAGCCGCTACCCCGACCACATGAAGCAGCACGACTTCTTCAAGTCCGCCATGCCCGAAGGC
TACGTCCAGGAGCGCACCATCTTCTTCAAGGACGACGGCAACTACAAGACCCGCGCCGAGGTGAAGTTCG
AGGGCGACACCCTGGTGAACCGCATCGAGCTGAAGGGCATCGACTTCAAGGAGGACGGCAACATCCTGGG
GCACAAGCTGGAGTACAACTACAACAGCCACAACGTCTATATCATGGCCGACAAGCAGAAGAACGGCATC
AAGGTGAACTTCAAGATCCGCCACAACATCGAGGACGGCAGCGTGCAGCTCGCCGACCACTACCAGCAGA
ACACCCCCATCGGCGACGGCCCCGTGCTGCTGCCCGACAACCACTACCTGAGCACCCAGTCCGCCCTGAG
CAAAGACCCCAACGAGAAGCGCGATCACATGGTCCTGCTGGAGTTCGTGACCGCCGCCGGGATCACTCTC
GGCATGGACGAGCTGTACAAGTAAGTCGACGAGCAGAAGCTGATCAGCGAGGAGGACCTGCTGTAAGCTT
GGCCGCCATGGCCCAACTTGTTTATTGCAGCTTATAATGGTTACAAATAAAGCAATAGCATCACAAATTT
CACAAATAAAGCATTTTTTTCACTGCATTCTAGTTGTGGTTTGTCCAAACTCATCAATGTATCTTATCAT
GTCTGGATCGGGAATTAATTCGGCGCAGCACCATGGCCTGAAATAACCTCTGAAAGAGGAACTTGGTTAG
GTACCTTCTGAGGCGGAAAGAACCAGCTGTGGAATGTGTGTCAGTTAGGGTGTGGAAAGTCCCCAGGCTC
CCCAGCAGGCAGAAGTATGCAAAGCATGCATCTCAATTAGTCAGCAACCAGGTGTGGAAAGTCCCCAGGC
TCCCCAGCAGGCAGAAGTATGCAAAGCATGCATCTCAATTAGTCAGCAACCATAGTCCCGCCCCTAACTC
CGCCCATCCCGCCCCTAACTCCGCCCAGTTCCGCCCATTCTCCGCCCCATGGCTGACTAATTTTTTTTAT
TTATGCAGAGGCCGAGGCCGCCTCGGCCTCTGAGCTATTCCAGAAGTAGTGAGGAGGCTTTTTTGGAGGC
CTAGGCTTTTGCAAAAAGCTGTTAACAGCTTGGCACTGGCCGTCGTTTTACAACGTCGTGACTGGGAAAA
CCCTGGCGTTACCCAACTTAATCGCCTTGCAGCACATCCCCCTTTCGCCAGCTGGCGTAATAGCGAAGAG
GCCCGCACCGATCGCCCTTCCCAACAGTTGCGCAGCCTGAATGGCGAATGGCGCCTGATGCGGTATTTTC
TCCTTACGCATCTGTGCGGTATTTCACACCGCATA
[142 nt withheld, positions 4236-4377]
C
[141 nt withheld, positions 4379-4519]
CCTTTGACGTTGGAGTCCACGTTCTTT
[37 nt withheld, positions 4547-4583]
ACCCTATCTCGGGCTATTCTTTTGATTTATAAGGGATTTTGCCGATTTCGGCCTATTGGTTAAAAAATGA
GCTGATTTAACAAAAATTTAACGCGAATTTTAACAAAATATTAACGTTTACAATTTTATGGTGCACTCTT
GCCGATTTCGGCCTATTGGTTAAAAAATGAGCTGATTTAACAAAAATTTAACGCGAATTTTAACAAAATA
TTAACGTTTACAATTTTATGGTGCACTCTCAGTACAATCTGCTCTGATGCCGCATAGTTAAGCCAGCCCC
GACACCCGCCAACACCCGCTGACGCGCCCTGACGGGCTTGTCTGCTCCCGGCATCCGCTTACAGACAAGC
TGTGACCGTCTCCGGGAGCTGCATGTGTCAGAGGTTTTCACCGTCATCACCGAAACGCGCGAGACGAAAG
GGCCTCGTGATACGCCTATTTTTATAGGTTAATGTCATGATAATAATGGTTTCTTAGACGTCAGGTGGCA
CTTTTCGGGGAAATGTGCGCGGAACCCCTATTTGTTTATTTTTCTAAATACATTCAAATATGTATCCGCT
CATGAGACAATAACCCTGATAAATGCTTTACATTCAAATATGTATCCGCTCATGAGACAATAACCCTGAT
AAATGCTTCAATAATATTGAAAAAGGAAGAGTATGAGTATTCAACATTTCCGTGTCGCCCTTATTCCCTT
TTTTGCGGCATTTTGCCTTCCTGTTTTTGCTCACCCAGAAACGCTGGTGAAAGTAAAAGATGCTGAAGAT
CAGTTGGGTGCACGAGTGGGTTACATCGAACTGGATCTCAACAGCGGTAAGATCCTTGAGAGTTTTCGCC
CCGAAGAACGTTTTCCAATGATGAGCACTTTTAAAGTTCTGCTATGTGGCGCGGTATTATCCCGTATTGA
CGCCGGGCAAGAGCAACTCGGTCGCCGCATACACTATTCTCAGAATGACTTGGTTGAGTACTCACCAGTC
ACAGAAAAGCATCTTACGGATGGCATGACAGTAAGAGAATTATGCAGTGCTGCCATAACCATGAGTGATA
ACACTGCGGCCAACTTACTTCTGACAACGATCGGAGGACCGAAGGAGCTAACCGCTTTTTTGCACAACAT
GGGGGATCATGTAACTCGCCTTGATCGTTGGGAACCGGAGCTGAATGAAGCCATACCAAACGACGAGCGT
GACACCACGATGCCTGTAGCAATGGCAACAACGTTGCGCAAACTATTAACTGGCGAACTACTTACTCTAG
CTTCCCGGCAACAATTAATAGACTGGATGGAGGCGGATAAAGTTGCAGGACCACTTCTGCGCTCGGCCCT
TCCGGCTGGCTGGTTTATTGCTGATAAATCTGGAGCCGGTGAGCGTGGGTCTCGCGGTATCATTGCAGCA
CTGGGGCCAGATGGTAAGCCCTCCCGTATCGTAGTTATCTACACGACGGGGAGTCAGGCAACTATGGATG
AACGAAATAGACAGATCGCTGAGATAGGTGCCTCACTGATTAAGCATTGGTAACTGTCAGACCAAGTTTA
CTCATATATACTTTAGATTGATTTAAAACTTCATTTTTAATTTAAAAGGATCTAGGTGAAGATCCTTTTT
GATAATCTCATGACCAAAATCCCTTAACGTGAGTTTTCGTTCCACTGAGCGTCAGACCCCGTAGAAAAGA
TCAAAGGATCTTCTTGAGATCCTTTTTTTCTGCGCGTAATCTGCTGCTTGCAAACAAAAAAACCACCGCT
ACCAGCGGTGGTTTGTTTGCCGGATCAAGAGCTACCAACTCTTTTTCCGAAGGTAACTGGCTTCAGCAGA
GCGCAGATACCAAATACTGTTCTTCTAGTGTAGCCGTAGTTAGGCCACCACTTCAAGAACTCTGTAGCAC
CGCCTACATACCTCGCTCTGCTAATCCTGTTACCAGTGGCTGCTGCCAGTGGCGATAAGTCGTGTCTTAC
CGGGTTGGACTCAAGACGATAGTTACCGGATAAGGCGCAGCGGTCGGGCTGAACGGGGGGTTCGTGCACA
CAGCCCAGCTTGGAGCGAACGACCTACACCGAACTGAGATACCTACAGCGTGAGCTATGAGAAAGCGCCA
CGCTTCCCGAAGGGAGAAAGGCGGACAGGTATCCGGTAAGCGGCAGGGTCGGAACAGGAGAGCGCACGAG
GGAGCTTCCAGGGGGAAACGCCTGGTATCTTTATAGTCCTGTCGGGTTTCGCCACCTCTGACTTGAGCGT
CGATTTTTGTGATGCTCGTCAGGGGGGCGGAGCCTATGGAAAAACGCCAGCAACGCGGCCTTTTTACGGT
TCCTGGCCTTTTGCTGGCCTTTTGCTCACATGTTCTTTCCTGCGTTATCCCCTGATTCTGTGGATAACCG
TATTACCGCCTTTGAGTGAGCTGATACCGCTCGCCGCAGCCGAACGACCGAGCGCAGCGAGTCAGTGAGC
GAGGAAGCGGAAGAGCGCCCAATACGCAAACCGCCTCTCCCCGCGCGTTGGCCGATTCATTAATGCAGCT
GGCACGACAGGTTTCCCGACTGGAAAGCGGGCAGTGAGCGCAACGCAATTAATGTGAGTTAGCTCACTCA
TTAGGCACCCCAGGCTTTACACTTTATGCTTCCGGCTCGTATGTTGTGTGGAATTGTGAGCGGATAACAA
TTTCACACAGGAAACAGCTATGACATGATTACGAATTAA
