>Addgene plasmid #79970 | pRK5-vox-EGFP | addgene partial sequence | sequence record 156132 | SV40pA-R 5'-GAAATTTGTGATGCTATTGC-3'
TTATAAGCTGCAATAAACAAGTTGGGCCATGGCGGCCAAGCTTACAGCAGGTCCTCCTCGCTGATCAGCT
TCTGCTCGTCGACTTACTTGTACAGCTCGTCCATGCCGAGAGTGATCCCGGCGGCGGTCACGAACTCCAG
CAGGACCATGTGATCGCGCTTCTCGTTGGGGTCTTTGCTCAGGGCGGACTGGGTGCTCAGGTAGTGGTTG
TCGGGCAGCAGCACGGGGCCGTCGCCGATGGGGGTGTTCTGCTGGTAGTGGTCGGCGAGCTGCACGCTGC
CGTCCTCGATGTTGTGGCGGATCTTGAAGTTCACCTTGATGCCGTTCTTCTGCTTGTCGGCCATGATATA
GACGTTGTGGCTGTTGTAGTTGTACTCCAGCTTGTGCCCCAGGATGTTGCCGTCCTCCTTGAAGTCGATG
CCCTTCAGCTCGATGCGGTTCACCAGGGTGTCGCCCTCGAACTTCACCTCGGCGCGGGTCTTGTAGTTGC
CGTCGTCCTTGAAGAAGATGGTGCGCTCCTGGACGTAGCCTTCGGGCATGGCGGACTTGAAGAAGTCGTG
CTGCTTCATGTGGTCGGGGTAGCGGCTGAAGCACTGCACGCCGTAGGTCAGGGTGGTCACGAGGGTGGGC
CAGGGCACGGGCAGCTTGCCGGTGGTGCAGATGAACTTCAGGGTCAGCTTGCCGTAGGTGGCATCGCCCT
CGCCCTCGCCGGACACGCTGAACTTGTGGCCGTTTACGTCGCCGTCCAGCTCGACCAGGATGGGCACCAC
CCCGGTGAACAGCTCCTCGCCCTTGCTCACCATGGATCCCTCGAGAATACGTCTGAGAATGGGCGTTCTC
AGACCTATTTATCGACAGAGTGCCAGCCCTGGGACCGAACCCCGCGTTTATGAACAAACGACCCAACACC
GTGCGTTTTATTCTGTCTTTTTATTGCCGTCATAGCGCGGGTTCCTTCCGGTATTGTCTCCTTCCGTGTT
TCAGTTAGCCTCCCCCTAGGGTGGGCGAAGAACTCCAGCATGAGATCCCCGCGCTGGAGGATCATCCAGC
CGGCGTCCCGGA
