>Addgene plasmid #79970 | pRK5-vox-EGFP | addgene partial sequence | sequence record 156133 | TK-pA-R 5'-ttgtctccttccgtgtttca-3'
GGGTGGGCGAAGAACTCCAGCATGAGATCCCCGCGCTGGAGGATCATCCAGCCGGCGTCCCGGAAAACGA
TTCCGAAGCCCAACCTTTCATAGAAGGCGGCGGTGGAATCGAAATCTCGTGATGGCAGGTTGGGCGTCGC
TTGGTCGGTCATTTCGAACCCCAGAGTCCCGCCCAGAAGAACTCGTCAAGAAGGCGATAGAAGGCGATGC
GCTGCGAATCGGGAGCGGCGATACCGTAAAGCACGAGGAAGCGGTCAGCCCATTCGCCGCCAAGCTCTTC
AGCAATATCACGGGTAGCCAACGCTATGTCCTGACAGCGGTCCGCCACACCCAGCCGGCCACAGTCGATG
AATCCAGAAAAGCGGCCATTTTCCACCATGATATTCGGCAAGCAGGCATCGCCATGGGTCACGACGAGAT
CCTCGCCGTCGGGCATGCTCGCCTTGAGCCTGGCGAACAGTTCGGCTGGCGCGAGCCCCTGATGCTCTTC
GTCCAGATCATCCTGATCGACAAGACCGGCTTCCATCCGAGTACGTGCTCGCTCGATGCGATGTTTCGCT
TGGTGGTCGAATGGGCAGGTAGCCGGATCAAGCGTATGCAGCCGCCGCATTGCATCAGCCATGATGGATA
CTTTCTCGGCAGGAGCAAGGTGAGATGACAGGAGATCCTGCCCCGGCACTTCGCCCAATAGCAGCCAGTC
CCTTCCCGCTTCAGTGACAACGTCGAGCACAGCTGCGCAAGGAACGCCCGTCGTGGCCAGCCACGATAGC
CGCGCTGCCTCGTCTTGCAGTTCATTCAGGGCACCGGACAGGTCGGTCTTGACAAAAAGAACCGGGCGCC
CCTGCGCTGACAGCCGGAACACGGCGGCATCAGAGCAGCCGATTGTCTGTTGTGCCCAGTCATAGCCGAA
TAGCCTCTCCACCCAAGCGGCCGGAGAACCTGCGTGCAATCCATCTTGTTCAATCA
