>Addgene plasmid #79970 | pRK5-vox-EGFP | addgene partial sequence | sequence record 156877 | Neo-R 5'-GCCCAGTCATAGCCGAATAG-3'
CGGAGAACCTGCGTGCAATCCATCTTGTTCAATCATGCGAAACGATCCTCATCCTGTCTCTTGATCGATC
TTTGCAAAAGCCTAGGCCTCCAAAAAAGCCTCCTCACTACTTCTGGAATAGCTCAGAGGCCGAGGCGGCC
TCGGCCTCTGCATAAATAAAAAAAATTAGTCAGCCATGGGGCGGAGAATGGGCGGAACTGGGCGGAGTTA
GGGGCGGGATGGGCGGAGTTAGGGGCGGGACTATGGTTGCTGACTAATTGAGATGCATGCTTTGCATACT
TCTGCCTGCTGGGGAGCCTGGGGACTTTCCACACCTGGTTGCTGACTAATTGAGATGCATGCTTTGCATA
CTTCTGCCTGCTGGGGAGCCTGGGGACTTTCCACACCCTAACTGACACACATTCCACAGCTGGTTCTTTC
CGCCTCAGGACTCTTCCTTTTTCAATATTATTGAAGCATTTATCAGGGTTATTGTCTCATGAGCGGATAC
ATATTTGAATGTATTTAGAAAAATAAACAAATAGGGGTTCCGCGCACATTTCCCCGAAAAGTGCCACCTA
AGCTTAATACGTCTGAGAATGGGCGTTCTCAGACCTATTAGATCTTTCGAAGTCGAATTCAATCGATAGA
ACCGAGGTGCAGTTGGACCTGGGAGTGGACACCTGTGGAGAGAAAGGCAAAGTGGATGTTATTCTATAGT
GTCACCTAAATCGTATGTGTATGATACATAAGGTTATGTATTAATTGTAGCCGCGTTCTAACGAAGCCAA
GGGGGTGGGCCTATAGACTCTATAGGCGGTACTTACGTCACTCTTGGCACGGGGAATCCGCGTTCCAATG
CACCGTTCCCGGCCGCGGAGGCTGGATCGGTCCCGGTGTCTTCTATGGAGGTCAAAACAGCGTGGATGGC
GTCTCCAGGCGATCTGACGGTTCACTAAACGAGCTCTGCTTATATAGACCTCCCACCGTACACGCCTACC
GCCCATTTGCGTCAATGGGGCGGAGTTGTTAC
